>Addgene plasmid #152888 | pGBW-m4133743 | depositor full sequence | sequence record 295900 | Full Sequence
CACCATGGAGAGCCTTGTCCCTGGTTTCAAC
[348 nt withheld, positions 32-379]
AACGGTAATAAAGGAGCTGGTGGCCATAGTTACGGCGCCGATCTAAAGTCATTTGACTTAGGCGACGAGC
TTGGCACTGATCCTTATGAAGATTTTCAAGAAAACTGGAACACTAAACATAGCAGTGGTGTTACCCGTGA
ACTCATGCGTGAGCTTAACGGAGAAAACCTTTACTTTCAGTCGGGACGGCGAATCCCGGGGCTGATAAAT
CCCTGGAAAAGGAGATGGAAGAAGAACTTTATTGCAGTGTCTGCGGCTAACCGGTTCAAAAAGATCAGTT
CAAGCGGCGCCCTAGATTACGACATTCCTACGACCGCCTCCGAGAATCTCTATTTCCAGGGTGAATTTGG
CTTGGCACAACATGACGAGGCCGTCGATAACAAGTTTAATAAAGAACAGCAGAACGCTTTCTATGAGATC
CTTCACTTACCAAATCTGAACGAAGAGCAACGCAACGCTTTCATTCAGAGCCTGAAAGACGATCCCTCGC
AGTCTGCAAATCTCCTGGCCGAAGCCAAGAAGCTGAATGACGCACAGGCTCCAAAAGTTGATAACAAGTT
TAACAAGGAGCAGCAGAATGCTTTCTACGAGATATTGCACCTTCCTAATCTGAATGAGGAACAAAGAAAT
GCATTTATCCAGTCCCTAAAAGACGATCCATCACAGAGTGCCAACCTGCTTGCGGAAGCCAAAAAGCTCA
ATGATGCCCAGGCCCCGAAAGTAGACGCGAACCATCAATAAGCTAGCTTGACTGACTGAGATACAGCGTA
CCTTCAGCTCACAGACATGATAAGATACATTGATGAGTTTGGACAAACCACAACTAGAATGCAGTGAAAA
AAATGCTTTATTTGTGAAATTTGTGATGCTATTGCTTTATTTGTAACCATTATAAGCTGCAATAAACAAG
TTAACAACAACAATTGCATTCATTTTATGTTTCAGGTTCAGGGGGAGGTGTGGGAGGTTTTTTAAAGCAA
GTAAAACCTCTACAAATGTGGTATTGGCCCATCTCTATCGGTATCGTAGCATAACCCCTTGGGGCCTCTA
AACGGGTCTTGAGGGGTTTTTTGTGCCCCTCGGGCCGGATTGCTATCTACCGGCATTGGCGCAGAAAAAA
ATGCCTGATGCGACGCTGCGCGTCTTATACTCCCACATATGCCAGATTCAGCAACGGATACGGCTTCCCC
AACTTGCCCACTTCCATACGTGTCCTCCTTACCAGAAATTTATCCTTAAGGTCGTCAGCTATCCTGCAGG
CGATCTCTCGATTTCGATCAAGACATTCCTTTAATGGTCTTTTCTGGACACCACTAGGGGTCAGAAGTAG
TTCATCAAACTTTCTTCCCTCCCTAATCTCATTGGTTACCTTGGGCTATCGAAACTTAATTAACCAGTCA
AGTCAGCTACTTGGCGAGATCGACTTGTCTGGGTTTCGACTACGCTCAGAATTGCGTCAGTCAAGTTCGA
TCTGGTCCTTGCTATTGCACCCGTTCTCCGATTACGAGTTTCATTTAAATCATGTGAGCAAAAGGCCAGC
AAAAGGCCAGGAACCGTAAAAAGGCCGCGTTGCTGGCGTTTTTCCATAGGCTCCGCCCCCCTGACGAGCA
TCACAAAAATCGACGCTCAAGTCAGAGGTGGCGAAACCCGACAGGACTATAAAGATACCAGGCGTTTCCC
CCTGGAAGCTCCCTCGTGCGCTCTCCTGTTCCGACCCTGCCGCTTACCGGATACCTGTCCGCCTTTCTCC
CTTCGGGAAGCGTGGCGCTTTCTCATAGCTCACGCTGTAGGTATCTCAGTTCGGTGTAGGTCGTTCGCTC
CAAGCTGGGCTGTGTGCACGAACCCCCCGTTCAGCCCGACCGCTGCGCCTTATCCGGTAACTATCGTCTT
GAGTCCAACCCGGTAAGACACGACTTATCGCCACTGGCAGCAGCCACTGGTAACAGGATTAGCAGAGCGA
GGTATGTAGGCGGTGCTACAGAGTTCTTGAAGTGGTGGCCTAACTACGGCTACACTAGAAGAACAGTATT
TGGTATCTGCGCTCTGCTGAAGCCAGTTACCTTCGGAAAAAGAGTTGGTAGCTCTTGATCCGGCAAACAA
ACCACCGCTGGTAGCGGTGGTTTTTTTGTTTGCAAGCAGCAGATTACGCGCAGAAAAAAAGGATCTCAAG
AAGATCCTTTGATCTTTTCTACGGGGTCTGACGCTCAGTGGAACGAAAACTCACGTTAAGGGATTTTGGT
CATGAGATTATCAAAAAGGATCTTCACCTAGATCCTTTTAAATTAAAAATGAAGTTTTAAATCAATCTAA
AGTATATATGAGTAAACTTGGTCTGACAGTTACCAATGCTTAATCAGTGAGGCACCTATCTCAGCGATCT
GTCTATTTCGTTCATCCATAGTTGCATTTAAATTTCCGAACTCTCCAAGGCCCTCGTCGGAAAATCTTCA
AACCTTTCGTCCGATCCATCTTGCAGGCTACCTCTCGAACGAACTATCGCAAGTCTCTTGGCCGGCCTTG
CGCCTTGGCTATTGCTTGGCAGCGCCTATCGCCAGGTATTACTCCAATCCCGAATATCCGAGATCGGGAT
CACCCGAGAGAAGTTCAACCTACATCCTCAATCCCGATCTATCCGAGATCCGAGGAATATCGAAATCGGG
GCGCGCCTGGCCTCCGCGCCGGGTTTTGGCGCCTCCCGCGGGCGCCCCCCTCGTCACGGCGAGCGCTGCC
ACGTCAGACGAAGGGCGCAGGAGCGTCCTGATCCTTCCGCCCGGACGCTCAGGACAGCGGCCCGCTGCTC
ATAAGACTCGGCCTTAGAACCCCAGTATCAGCAGAAGGACATTTTAGGACGGGACTTGGGTGACTCTAGG
GCACTGGTTTTCTTTCCAGAGAGCGGAACAGGCGAGGAAAAGTAGTCCCTTCTCGGCGATTCTGCGGAGG
GATCTCCGTGGGGCGGTGAACGCCGATGATTATATAAGGACGCGCCGGGTGTGGCACAGCTAGTTCCGTC
GCAGCCGGGATTTGGGTCGCGGTTCTTGTTTGTGGATCGCTGTGATCGTCACTTGGTGAGTAGCGGGCTG
CTGGGCTGGCCGGGGCTTTCGTGGCCGCCGGGCCGCTCGGTGGGACGGAAGCGTGTGGAGAGACCGCCAA
GGGCTGTAGTCTGGGTCCGCGAGCAAGGTTGCCCTGAACTGGGGGTTGGGGGGAGCGCAGCAAAATGGCG
GCTGTTCCCGAGTCTTGAATGGAAGACGCTTGTGAGGCGGGCTGTGAGGTCGTTGAAACAAGGTGGGGGG
CATGGTGGGCGGCAAGAACCCAAGGTCTTGAGCCCTTCGCTAATGCGGGAAAGCTCTTATTCGGGTGAGA
TGGGCTGGGCACCATCTGGGGACCCTGACGTGAAGTTTGTCACTGACTGGAGAACTCGGTTTGTCGTCTG
TTGCGGGGGCGGCAGTTATGGCGGTGCCGTTGGGCAGTGCACCCGTACCTTTGGGAGCGCGCGCCCTCGT
CGTGTCGTGACGTCACCCGTTCTGTTGGCTTATAATGCAGGGTGGGGCCACCTGCCGGTAGGTGTGCGGT
AGGCTTTTCTCCGTCGCAGGACGCAGGGTTCGGGCCTAGGGTAGGCTCTCCTGAATCGACAGGCGCCGGA
CCTCTGGTGAGGGGAGGGATAAGTGAGGCGTCAGTTTCTTTGGTCGGTTTTATGTACCTATCTTCTTAAG
TAGCTGAAGCTCCGGTTTTGAACTATGCGCTCGGGGTTGGCGAGTGTGTTTTGTGAAGTTTTTTAGGCAC
CTTTTGAAATGTAATCATTTGGGTCAATATGTAATTTTCAGTGTTAGACTTGTAAATTGTCCGCTAAATT
CTGGCCGTTTTTGGCTTTTTTGTTAGACAACATGACCGAGTACAAGCCCACGGTGCGCCTCGCCACCCGC
GACGACGTCCCCAGGGCCGTACGCACCCTCGCCGCCGCGTTCGCCGACTACCCCGCCACGCGCCACACCG
TCGATCCGGACCGCCACATCGAGCGGGTCACCGAGCTGCAAGAACTCTTCCTCACGCGCGTCGGGCTCGA
CATCGGCAAGGTGTGGGTCGCGGACGACGGCGCCGCGGTGGCGGTCTGGACCACGCCGGAGAGCGTCGAA
GCGGGGGCGGTGTTCGCCGAGATCGGCCCGCGCATGGCCGAGTTGAGCGGTTCCCGGCTGGCCGCGCAGC
AACAGATGGAGGGCCTCCTGGCGCCGCACCGGCCCAAGGAGCCCGCGTGGTTCCTGGCCACCGTCGGCGT
CTCGCCCGACCACCAGGGCAAGGGTCTGGGCAGCGCCGTCGTGCTCCCCGGAGTGGAGGCCGCCGAGCGC
GCCGGGGTGCCCGCCTTCCTGGAGACCTCCGCGCCCCGCAACCTCCCCTTCTACGAGCGGCTCGGCTTCA
CCGTCACCGCCGACGTCGAGGTGCCCGAAGGACCGCGCACCTGGTGCATGACCCGCAAGCCCGGTGCCTA
GGCTAGTATGTAAGCCTAGTCTTAGATAATAAAATCGCTATCCATCGAAGATGGATGTGTGTTGGTTTTT
TGTGTGTGTAACGCTAGGCGCGCCTGGTGTACCGAGAACGATCCTCTCAGTGCGAGTCTCGACGATCCAT
ATCGTTGCTTGGCAGTCAGCCAGTCGGAATCCAGCTTGGGACCCAGGAAGTCCAATCGTCAGATATTGTA
CTCAAGCCTGGTCACGGCAGCGTACCGATCTGTTTAAACCTAGATATTGATAGTCTGATCGGTCAACGTA
TAATCGAGTCCTAGCTTTTGCAAACATCTATCAAGAGACAGGATCAGCAGGAGGCTTTCGCATGAGTATT
CAACATTTCCGTGTCGCCCTTATTCCCTTTTTTGCGGCATTTTGCCTTCCTGTTTTTGCTCACCCAGAAA
CGCTGGTGAAAGTAAAAGATGCTGAAGATCAGTTGGGTGCGCGAGTGGGTTACATCGAACTGGATCTCAA
CAGCGGTAAGATCCTTGAGAGTTTTCGCCCCGAAGAACGCTTTCCAATGATGAGCACTTTTAAAGTTCTG
CTATGTGGCGCGGTATTATCCCGTATTGACGCCGGGCAAGAGCAACTCGGTCGCCGCATACACTATTCTC
AGAATGACTTGGTTGAGTATTCACCAGTCACAGAAAAGCATCTTACGGATGGCATGACAGTAAGAGAATT
ATGCAGTGCTGCCATAACCATGAGTGATAACACTGCGGCCAACTTACTTCTGACAACGATTGGAGGACCG
AAGGAGCTAACCGCTTTTTTGCACAACATGGGGGATCATGTAACTCGCCTTGATCGTTGGGAACCGGAGC
TGAATGAAGCCATACCAAACGACGAGCGTGACACCACGATGCCTGTAGCAATGGCAACAACCTTGCGTAA
ACTATTAACTGGCGAACTACTTACTCTAGCTTCCCGGCAACAGTTGATAGACTGGATGGAGGCGGATAAA
GTTGCAGGACCACTTCTGCGCTCGGCCCTTCCGGCTGGCTGGTTTATTGCTGATAAATCTGGAGCCGGTG
AGCGTGGGTCTCGCGGTATCATTGCAGCACTGGGGCCAGATGGTAAGCCCTCCCGTATCGTAGTTATCTA
CACGACGGGGAGTCAGGCAACTATGGATGAACGAAATAGACAGATCGCTGAGATAGGTGCCTCACTGATT
AAGCATTGGTAACCGATTCTAGGTGCATTGGCGCAGAAAAAAATGCCTGATGCGACGCTGCGCGTCTTAT
ACTCCCACATATGCCAGATTCAGCAACGGATACGGCTTCCCCAACTTGCCCACTTCCATACGTGTCCTCC
TTACCAGAAATTTATCCTTAAGATCGTTTAAACTCGACTCTGGCTCTATCGAATCTCCGTCGTTTCGAGC
TTACGCGAACAGCCGTGGCGCTCATTTGCTCGTCGGGCATCGAATCTCGTCAGCTATCGTCAGCTTACCT
TTTTGGCAGCGATCGCGGCTCCCGACATCTTGGACCATTAGCTCCACAGGTATCTTCTTCCCTCTAGTGG
TCATAACAGCAGCTTCAGCTACCTCTCAATTCAAAAAACCCCTCAAGACCCGTTTAGAGGCCCCAAGGGG
TTATGCTATCAATCGTTGCGTTACACACACAAAAAACCAACACACATCCATCTTCGATGGATAGCGATTT
TATTATCTAACTGCTGATCGAGTGTAGCCAGATCTAGTAATCAATTACGGGGTCATTAGTTCATAGCCCA
TATATGGAGTTCCGCGTTACATAACTTACGGTAAATGGCCCGCCTGGCTGACCGCCCAACGACCCCCGCC
CATTGACGTCAATAATGACGTATGTTCCCATAGTAACGCCAATAGGGACTTTCCATTGACGTCAATGGGT
GGAGTATTTACGGTAAACTGCCCACTTGGCAGTACATCAAGTGTATCATATGCCAAGTACGCCCCCTATT
GACGTCAATGACGGTAAATGGCCCGCCTGGCATTATGCCCAGTACATGACCTTATGGGACTTTCCTACTT
GGCAGTACATCTACGTATTAGTCATCGCTATTACCATGCTGATGCGGTTTTGGCAGTACATCAATGGGCG
TGGATAGCGGTTTGACTCACGGGGATTTCCAAGTCTCCACCCCATTGACGTCAATGGGAGTTTGTTTTGG
CACCAAAATCAACGGGACTTTCCAAAATGTCGTAACAACTCCGCCCCATTGACGCAAATGGGCGGTAGGC
GTGTACGGTGGGAGGTCTATATAAGCAGAGCTGGTTTAGTGAACCGTCAGATCAGATCTTTGTCGATCCT
ACCATCCACTCGACACACCCGCCAGCGGCCGC
Features (pLannotate 1.2.2; 21 found; start..end, strand, type, name):
      5..541     +  CDS            R1A_SARS2 (fragment) (sequence partly withheld): Experimental evidence at protein level: Swiss-Prot protein existence level 1. [Non-structural protein 10]: Plays a pivotal role in viral transcription by stimulating both nsp14 3'-5' exoribonuclease and nsp16 2'-O-methyltransferase activities. Therefore plays an essential role in viral mRNAs cap methylation. From Severe acute respiratory syndrome coronavirus 2 (2019-nCoV) (SARS-CoV-2).
    596..673     +  CDS            MYLK2 (fragment): MYLK2_HUMAN - Experimental evidence at protein level: Swiss-Prot protein existence level 1. Implicated in the level of global muscle contraction and cardiac function. Phosphorylates a specific serine in the N-terminus of a myosin light chain. From Homo sapiens (Human).
    755..1105    +  CDS            spa (fragment): SPA_STAAU - Experimental evidence at protein level: Swiss-Prot protein existence level 1. Plays a role in the inhibition of the host innate and adaptive immune responses. Possesses five immunoglobulin-binding domains that capture both the fragment crystallizable region (Fc region) and the Fab region (part of Ig that identifies antigen) of immunoglobulins (By similarity). In turn, Staphylococcus aureus is protected from phagocytic killing via inhibition of Ig Fc region. In addition, the host elicited B-cell response is prevented due to a decrease of antibody-secreting cell proliferation that en
   1170..1291    -  polyA_signal   SV40 poly(A) signal: SV40 polyadenylation signal
   1314..1383    -  CDS            large T antigen (fragment): large T antigen from SV40 (simian virus 40)
   1406..1452    +  terminator     T7 terminator: transcription terminator for bacteriophage T7 RNA polymerase
   1482..1618    +  terminator     rrnG terminator: transcription terminator from the E. coli ribosomal RNA rrnG operon (Albrechtsen et al., 1991)
   1663..1734    +  misc_feature   3' β-globin insulator: insulator downstream of the human β-globin locus (Farrell et al., 2002)
   1960..2548    -  rep_origin     ori: high-copy-number ColE1/pMB1/pBR322/pUC origin of replication
   2720..2784    -  CDS            bla(M) (fragment): β-lactamase lacking the signal sequence; bla(M); allows cytosolic expression of β-lactamase
   3048..4257    +  promoter       UbC promoter: human ubiquitin C promoter
   4261..4858    +  CDS            PuroR (fragment): puromycin N-acetyltransferase; pac from Streptomyces; confers resistance to puromycin
   4887..4935    +  polyA_signal   poly(A) signal: synthetic polyadenylation signal
   5201..6061    +  CDS            AmpR: β-lactamase; bla; confers resistance to ampicillin, carbenicillin, and related antibiotics
   6074..6210    +  terminator     rrnG terminator: transcription terminator from the E. coli ribosomal RNA rrnG operon (Albrechtsen et al., 1991)
   6355..6426    +  misc_feature   5' β-globin insulator: insulator upstream of the human β-globin locus (Farrell et al., 2002)
   6431..6477    -  terminator     T7 terminator: transcription terminator for bacteriophage T7 RNA polymerase
   6495..6543    -  polyA_signal   poly(A) signal: synthetic polyadenylation signal
   6624..6927    +  enhancer       CMV enhancer: human cytomegalovirus immediate early enhancer
   7000..7017    -  promoter       CMV promoter (fragment): human cytomegalovirus (CMV) immediate early promoter
   7080..7131    +  promoter       CMVd2 promoter: truncated human cytomegalovirus (CMV) immediate early promoter that yields moderately reduced expression relative to the full-length promoter
