[The description below was written by a language model from this plasmid's Addgene catalogue record and pLannotate feature annotations shown in this document.]
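Description:
pGBW-m4133743 is a mammalian expression plasmid built on the pTwist_CMV_Puro_6 backbone for producing the SARS-CoV-2 leader protein, the N-terminal cleavage product of the ORF1ab polyprotein, recorded as wild type. It is maintained in E. coli through a high-copy ColE1/pUC-type origin with ampicillin selection (AmpR). A separate cassette, in which the human ubiquitin C promoter drives puromycin N-acetyltransferase followed by a synthetic poly(A) signal, allows selection of transfected mammalian cells with puromycin.

The 533 bp viral insert sits at the start of the circular sequence record, immediately downstream of the CMV enhancer and promoter elements annotated at the end of the record. The automated annotation matches this region to the SARS-CoV-2 replicase polyprotein 1a. The functional text attached to that hit refers to nsp10 and is a generic database note for the polyprotein, not a description of this fragment. The coding region continues in frame into a C-terminal tag supplied by the backbone, listed as a TEV-cleavable TAP tag. This fits the annotated fragments of myosin light chain kinase 2, a hit that probably marks a calmodulin-binding peptide, and of Staphylococcus aureus protein A, which provides IgG-binding domains. Such a tag supports two-step affinity purification, with protease release between the steps. An SV40 poly(A) signal ends the transcript. The expression unit is flanked by β-globin insulator elements and by bacterial and T7 terminators that limit read-through between modules.

The record states no purpose beyond mammalian expression of the protein, though the tag design suits purification of the viral protein and any associated host factors from cultured cells.
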