Addgene plasmid #152888: pGBW-m4133743
Purpose: Mammalian expression plasmid for SARS-CoV-2 leader protein
Depositing lab: Ginkgo Bioworks & Benjie Chen. Depositing organization: Ginkgo Bioworks.
Backbone
  Vector backbone: pTwist_CMV_Puro_6
  Backbone size w/o insert (bp): 6080
  Vector type: Mammalian Expression
  Selectable markers: Puromycin
Growth in bacteria
  Bacterial resistance: Ampicillin, 100 μg/mL
  Growth temperature: 37°C
  Growth strain: DH5alpha
  Copy number: High Copy
Gene/Insert
  Gene/Insert name: SARS-CoV-2 leader protein
  Species: Severe acute respiratory syndrome coronavirus 2
  Insert size (bp): 533
  Mutation: wt
  Entrez Gene: ORF1ab (a.k.a. GU280_gp01)
  Promoter: CMV
  Tag / fusion protein: Cleavable TEV;TapTag (C terminal on backbone)
  Cloning method: Unknown
Resource information
  A portion of this plasmid was derived from a plasmid made by: GinkgoBioworks
Depositor comments: NCBI reference sequence: YP_009725297.1
How to cite: pGBW-m4133743 was a gift from Ginkgo Bioworks & Benjie Chen (Addgene plasmid # 152888 ; http://n2t.net/addgene:152888 ; RRID:Addgene_152888)
